Addgene plasmid #246663: pEGFP-C1-DNAJC13(hpd)
Purpose: Mammalian expression of DnaJ domain mutant, eGFP tagged DNAJC13
Depositing lab: Braden Lobingier. Depositing organization: Oregon Health & Science University. Publication: DNAJC13 localization to endosomes is opposed by its J domain and its disordered C-terminus. Adoff H, Novy B, Holland E, Lobingier BT. Mol Biol Cell. 2025 Sep 1;36(9):ar114. doi: 10.1091/mbc.E24-12-0575. Epub 2025 Jul 30. PubMed 40737286.
Backbone
  Vector backbone: pEGFP-C1
  Total vector size (bp): 11483
  Vector type: Mammalian Expression
  Selectable markers: Neomycin (select with G418)
Growth in bacteria
  Bacterial resistance: Kanamycin, 50 μg/mL
  Growth temperature: 37°C
  Growth strain: DH5alpha
  Copy number: High Copy
Gene/Insert
  Gene/Insert name: DNAJC13 (alt name: RME-8)
  Species: H. sapiens (human)
  Insert size (bp): 6728
  Mutation: Mutated 1332-H, 1333-P, 1334-D to Alanines
  Entrez Gene: DNAJC13 (a.k.a. PARK21, RME8)
  Promoter: CMV
  Tag / fusion protein: eGFP (N terminal on backbone)
  Cloning method: Gibson Cloning
  Sequencing primers: 5′ CGCGATCACATGGTCC; 3′ TCAGGGGGAGGTGTGG
Terms and licenses: Academic/Nonprofit Terms; Industry Terms: Not Available to Industry
How to cite: pEGFP-C1-DNAJC13(hpd) was a gift from Braden Lobingier (Addgene plasmid # 246663 ; http://n2t.net/addgene:246663 ; RRID:Addgene_246663)
