[The description below was written by a language model from this plasmid's Addgene catalogue record and pLannotate feature annotations shown in this document.]
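Description:
pEGFP-C1-DNAJC13(hpd) is an 11,483 bp mammalian expression plasmid built on the pEGFP-C1 backbone. It carries human DNAJC13 (also called RME-8) fused in frame to the C-terminal side of EGFP, so the tag sits at the N terminus of the protein. Transcription is driven by the human cytomegalovirus immediate early enhancer and promoter. The EGFP coding sequence is followed by a remnant of the multiple cloning site that serves as a short linker, then the roughly 6.7 kb DNAJC13 open reading frame inserted by Gibson assembly, and the transcript ends at an SV40 polyadenylation signal. The insert carries alanine substitutions at residues H1332, P1333 and D1334. This is the conserved HPD tripeptide of the J domain, a motif that in J-domain proteins generally mediates productive interaction with Hsp70 chaperones, so the construct expresses a J-domain mutant.

In bacteria the plasmid replicates from a high-copy ColE1/pUC-type origin and is selected with kanamycin. An f1 origin is also present. A single Tn5 aminoglycoside phosphotransferase gene (NeoR/KanR) provides both selection functions. It is preceded by a bacterial bla promoter for expression in E. coli and by the SV40 enhancer/early promoter for expression in mammalian cells, where it allows G418 selection, and it ends with an HSV TK polyadenylation signal. The short large T antigen and ble fragments in the annotation appear to be residual backbone sequence rather than functional genes.

The construct is intended for expressing and visualising fluorescently tagged mutant DNAJC13 in mammalian cells. The associated study examined how the J domain and the disordered C terminus influence DNAJC13 localization to endosomes.
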