Features (pLannotate 1.2.2; 14 found; start..end, strand, type, name):
     61..364     +  enhancer       CMV enhancer: human cytomegalovirus immediate early enhancer
    365..568     +  promoter       CMV promoter: human cytomegalovirus (CMV) immediate early promoter
    613..1329    +  CDS            EGFP: EGFP is a basic (constitutively fluorescent) green fluorescent protein published in 1996, derived from Aequorea victoria. It is reported to be a rapidly-maturing weak dimer with moderate acid sensitivity.
   1330..1381    +  misc_feature   MCS (fragment): multiple cloning site
   1405..8130    +  CDS            DNAJC13: DJC13_HUMAN - Also known as KIAA0678, RME8. Experimental evidence at protein level: Swiss-Prot protein existence level 1. Involved in membrane trafficking through early endosomes, such as the early endosome to recycling endosome transport implicated in the recycling of transferrin and the early endosome to late endosome transport implicated in degradation of EGF and EGFR (PubMed:18256511, PubMed:18307993). Involved in the regulation of endosomal membrane tubulation and regulates th dynamics of SNX1 on the endosomal membrane; via association with WASHC2 may link the WASH complex to the retromer
   8164..8248    +  CDS            large T antigen (fragment): large T antigen from SV40 (simian virus 40)
   8271..8392    +  polyA_signal   SV40 poly(A) signal: SV40 polyadenylation signal
   8426..8854    -  rep_origin     f1 ori (sequence partly withheld): f1 bacteriophage origin of replication; arrow indicates direction of (+) strand synthesis
   8881..8985    +  promoter       AmpR promoter: bla
   8987..9344    +  promoter       SV40 promoter: SV40 enhancer and early promoter
   9379..10173   +  CDS            NeoR/KanR: aminoglycoside phosphotransferase from Tn5; aph(3')-II (or nptII); confers resistance to neomycin, kanamycin, and G418 (Geneticin®)
  10194..10346   +  CDS            ble (fragment): BLE_KLEPN - Experimental evidence at protein level: Swiss-Prot protein existence level 1. Binding protein with a strong affinity to the bleomycin family of antibiotics. Binds to CL990; an antimitotic-antibiotic compound. From Klebsiella pneumoniae.
  10405..10452   +  polyA_signal   HSV TK poly(A) signal: herpes simplex virus thymidine kinase polyadenylation signal (Cole and Stacy, 1985)
  10781..11369   +  rep_origin     ori: high-copy-number ColE1/pMB1/pBR322/pUC origin of replication
>Addgene plasmid #246663 | pEGFP-C1-DNAJC13(hpd) | addgene full sequence | sequence record 491267 | Addgene NGS Result
TAGTTATTAATAGTAATCAATTACGGGGTCATTAGTTCATAGCCCATATATGGAGTTCCGCGTTACATAA
CTTACGGTAAATGGCCCGCCTGGCTGACCGCCCAACGACCCCCGCCCATTGACGTCAATAATGACGTATG
TTCCCATAGTAACGCCAATAGGGACTTTCCATTGACGTCAATGGGTGGAGTATTTACGGTAAACTGCCCA
CTTGGCAGTACATCAAGTGTATCATATGCCAAGTACGCCCCCTATTGACGTCAATGACGGTAAATGGCCC
GCCTGGCATTATGCCCAGTACATGACCTTATGGGACTTTCCTACTTGGCAGTACATCTACGTATTAGTCA
TCGCTATTACCATGGTGATGCGGTTTTGGCAGTACATCAATGGGCGTGGATAGCGGTTTGACTCACGGGG
ATTTCCAAGTCTCCACCCCATTGACGTCAATGGGAGTTTGTTTTGGCACCAAAATCAACGGGACTTTCCA
AAATGTCGTAACAACTCCGCCCCATTGACGCAAATGGGCGGTAGGCGTGTACGGTGGGAGGTCTATATAA
GCAGAGCTGGTTTAGTGAACCGTCAGATCCGCTAGCGCTACCGGTCGCCACCATGGTGAGCAAGGGCGAG
GAGCTGTTCACCGGGGTGGTGCCCATCCTGGTCGAGCTGGACGGCGACGTAAACGGCCACAAGTTCAGCG
TGTCCGGCGAGGGCGAGGGCGATGCCACCTACGGCAAGCTGACCCTGAAGTTCATCTGCACCACCGGCAA
GCTGCCCGTGCCCTGGCCCACCCTCGTGACCACCCTGACCTACGGCGTGCAGTGCTTCAGCCGCTACCCC
GACCACATGAAGCAGCACGACTTCTTCAAGTCCGCCATGCCCGAAGGCTACGTCCAGGAGCGCACCATCT
TCTTCAAGGACGACGGCAACTACAAGACCCGCGCCGAGGTGAAGTTCGAGGGCGACACCCTGGTGAACCG
CATCGAGCTGAAGGGCATCGACTTCAAGGAGGACGGCAACATCCTGGGGCACAAGCTGGAGTACAACTAC
AACAGCCACAACGTCTATATCATGGCCGACAAGCAGAAGAACGGCATCAAGGTGAACTTCAAGATCCGCC
ACAACATCGAGGACGGCAGCGTGCAGCTCGCCGACCACTACCAGCAGAACACCCCCATCGGCGACGGCCC
CGTGCTGCTGCCCGACAACCACTACCTGAGCACCCAGTCCGCCCTGAGCAAAGACCCCAACGAGAAGCGC
GATCACATGGTCCTGCTGGAGTTCGTGACCGCCGCCGGGATCACTCTCGGCATGGACGAGCTGTACAAGT
CCGGACTCAGATCTCGAGCTCAAGCTTCGAATTCTGCAGTCGACGGTACCGGAGGGGGTTCCGGCGGAGG
CAGCAACATAATTAGGGAAAATAAGGATCTGGCATGTTTCTACACAACAAAACATTCATGGAGGGGGAAG
TATAAGCGTGTCTTTTCAGTTGGAACTCATGCGATTACTACATATAATCCCAATACCTTAGAAGTAACAA
ATCAGTGGCCTTATGGAGACATTTGCAGCATCAGCCCTGTTGGAAAAGGACAAGGAACGGAGTTCAACCT
CACATTTCGTAAAGGCAGTGGAAAAAAGTCAGAAACTTTAAAATTTTCTACAGAGCACAGAACAGAACTT
CTTACAGAAGCATTGAGATTTAGAACTGATTTTTCAGAGGGAAAAATCACAGGAAGGAGATACAACTGCT
ATAAGCATCACTGGAGTGACTCAAGAAAACCTGTAATTTTGGAAGTAACTCCAGGAGGCTTTGACCAAAT
TAATCCTGCAACCAACAGAGTACTCTGTTCCTATGACTATAGAAATATTGAAGGATTTGTAGATCTCTCA
GATTATCAAGGAGGATTTTGTATACTTTATGGAGGATTTAGTAGATTGCATTTATTTGCGTCAGAGCAAA
GAGAAGAGATTATTAAAAGTGCAATAGACCATGCTGGTAACTACATAGGTATTTCATTGCGGATCAGGAA
AGAGCCTTTAGAATTCGAGCAATATTTGAATCTTCGCTTTGGAAAATACAGCACTGATGAATCCATCACA
TCTTTAGCAGAGTTTGTAGTCCAAAAAATATCACCTAGACATTCGGAGCCTGTTAAAAGAGTTCTAGCAC
TTACAGAAACATGTTTAGTAGAACGTGATCCGGCAACCTATAATATTGCAACATTGAAGCCTTTAGGAGA
AGTATTTGCGTTGGTCTGTGACTCAGAAAATCCACAACTTTTTACCATTGAATTTATAAAAGGGCAAGTA
CGGAAATATTCTTCAACAGAGAGAGATTCCTTATTAGCAAGTTTGCTGGATGGAGTAAGAGCCTCTGGTA
ATAGAGATGTTTGTGTAAAAATGACACCAACCCATAAAGGTCAGCGATGGGGGTTACTCAGCATGCCTGT
TGATGAGGAAGTAGAGAGCCTTCACCTCAGGTTCTTAGCTACGCCTCCAAATGGCAACTTTGCAGATGCT
GTATTCAGGTTCAATGCTAATATTTCATACAGTGGAGTCCTACATGCAGTAACACAGGATGGTCTCTTCT
CAGAAAACAAAGAAAAACTGATCAATAATGCCATAACAGCATTACTGTCCCAAGAAGGGGATGTCGTTGC
TTCAAATGCGGAACTTGAGAGTCAGTTCCAGGCTGTGAGGAGGCTTGTGGCATCCAAAGCTGGTTTCCTG
GCTTTCACTCAGCTTCCAAAGTTTCGCGAGCGTCTAGGGGTGAAGGTAGTAAAAGCACTCAAAAGAAGCA
ACAACGGAATAATCCATGCAGCAGTTGATATGCTTTGTGCCCTTATGTGTCCCATGCATGATGACTATGA
CTTAAGACAAGAACAGTTGAACAAAGCTTCTCTTCTCTCGTCAAAGAAGTTTCTGGAAAACTTACTGGAG
AAATTTAATTCCCATGTGGATCATGGGACTGGTGCCCTAGTTATTAGTTCGCTCTTGGACTTCCTTACCT
TTGCCCTCTGTGCTCCATATAGTGAGACAACTGAAGGGCAGCAGTTTGATATGCTCTTGGAGATGGTAGC
ATCCAATGGAAGAACCCTTTTTAAACTTTTTCAGCATCCTTCCATGGCAATAATAAAAGGAGCTGGGTTG
GTTATGAAGGCAATAATAGAGGAAGGTGATAAAGAAATTGCTACAAAAATGCAGGAGCTTGCCCTAAGTG
AAGGTGCCTTACCTCGACACTTGCATACTGCGATGTTTACAATAAGCTCAGATCAAAGGATGCTTACAAA
TAGACAGCTAAGTAGACATTTAGTGGGACTCTGGACAGCTGATAATGCAACTGCAACAAACTTGTTGAAA
CGCATTTTGCCGCCAGGCTTGCTGGCATACTTGGAAAGCTCAGATCTCGTACCTGAGAAGGATGCTGATC
GGATGCATGTTAGAGACAATGTGAAAATAGCAATGGATCAGTATGGAAAATTTAATAAAGTTCCAGAGTG
GCAAAGACTAGCTGGAAAAGCTGCTAAAGAAGTTGAAAAATTTGCCAAAGAAAAAGTGGATCTTGTATTG
ATGCACTGGAGGGATAGGATGGGCATTGCTCAAAAAGAGAATATAAATCAGAAGCCAGTGGTTCTTCGAA
AGAGAAGACAAAGAATAAAAATAGAAGCAAATTGGGATCTCTTCTATTATAGGTTTGGTCAAGACCATGC
CAGGTCAAACCTTATTTGGAATTTCAAAACACGAGAAGAACTGAAAGATACTCTTGAATCTGAAATGAGA
GCATTTAATATTGACAGAGAACTTGGAAGTGCAAATGTGATCTCCTGGAACCACCATGAGTTTGAGGTTA
AATATGAGTGCCTGGCAGAGGAAATTAAAATAGGAGACTATTACCTGAGACTACTATTGGAGGAAGATGA
GAATGAAGAAAGTGGATCAATTAAGAGATCGTATGAATTTTTCAATGAGCTTTATCATCGCTTCTTGCTC
ACCCCAAAAGTAAACATGAAGTGTTTATGTTTACAAGCCCTTGCTATTGTTTATGGCAGATGTCACGAAG
AAATAGGACCTTTTACAGATACCAGATATATCATTGGAATGTTAGAGAGGTGCACAGATAAACTTGAACG
AGATAGGTTGATTCTCTTCCTTAACAAGTTGATCCTTAATAAGAAAAATGTTAAGGATCTCATGGATTCA
AATGGAATAAGAATCCTTGTGGACTTGCTTACCCTTGCACATCTCCATGTAAGCCGAGCTACAGTACCAC
TGCAAAGCAATGTAATTGAAGCTGCTCCAGATATGAAAAGAGAGAGTGAAAAGGAATGGTATTTTGGCAA
CGCAGACAAAGAAAGGAGTGGCCCGTATGGATTTCATGAGATGCAAGAATTGTGGACCAAAGGAATGTTA
AATGCAAAAACCAGATGCTGGGCTCAAGGCATGGATGGATGGCGACCACTTCAGTCCATACCCCAGCTTA
AGTGGTGTCTCTTAGCCAGTGGACAGGCTGTCCTGAATGAAACTGACCTTGCTACCCTTATATTGAACAT
GTTGATCACAATGTGTGGATATTTTCCAAGCAGGGATCAAGACAATGCCATCATTCGGCCTCTACCCAAA
GTGAAAAGACTGCTGTCAGATAGCACTTGCCTTCCCCATATTATTCAGCTACTGCTGACCTTTGACCCTA
TCCTTGTTGAGAAGGTTGCTATTTTGTTATACCATATCATGCAAGATAACCCACAGTTACCCCGCCTTTA
TCTGAGTGGAGTATTTTTCTTTATCATGATGTACACAGGTTCCAATGTGCTTCCTGTTGCTCGATTTTTG
AAATACACACATACCAAACAGGCTTTCAAGTCAGAAGAGACAAAAGGACAAGATATTTTTCAGAGAAGTA
TACTTGGGCACATTCTACCTGAAGCAATGGTTTGTTACTTAGAAAATTATGAACCTGAAAAGTTTTCTGA
GATTTTTCTAGGAGAATTTGATACTCCAGAAGCAATCTGGAGCAGTGAAATGAGGCGCCTGATGATAGAG
AAGATTGCTGCCCATCTCGCGGATTTCACACCTCGTCTTCAGAGTAACACAAGAGCACTTTATCAGTATT
GCCCCATTCCTATAATCAACTATCCACAACTCGAAAATGAACTATTTTGTAATATTTATTACCTCAAACA
ACTGTGTGATACACTCCGGTTTCCAGATTGGCCAATTAAAGACCCGGTTAAGCTTCTAAAAGATACCCTT
GATGCCTGGAAGAAAGAAGTAGAAAAGAAGCCACCTATGATGTCAATAGATGATGCTTATGAAGTGCTTA
ATCTGCCTCAAGGACAGGGACCGCATGATGAGAGCAAGATTAGGAAAGCTTACTTCAGACTTGCACAAAA
GTACGCAGCTGCCAAGAATCCAGAAGGGAGGGACATGTTTGAAAAAGTAAATAAAGCATATGAATTTTTA
TGTACCAAATCAGCAAAAATAGTGGATGGGCCAGATCCAGAGAATATAATTTTAATTCTAAAAACACAGA
GCATCCTCTTCAACCGTCATAAAGAAGATTTACAGCCTTATAAATATGCAGGATACCCCATGCTTATTCG
GACTATAACAATGGAAACTTCAGATGACCTCCTTTTCTCAAAAGAATCACCATTGTTGCCTGCGGCTACA
GAGCTAGCTTTCCATACTGTCAACTGTTCAGCCCTCAATGCTGAAGAGCTCAGAAGAGAGAATGGACTAG
AGGTGTTACAAGAGGCATTTAGTCGCTGTGTGGCTGTCTTGACTCGTGCTAGTAAACCAAGTGACATGTC
AGTACAGGTGTGTGGATACATAAGTAAATGCTACAGTGTGGCTGCTCAGTTTGAGGAATGCCGAGAGAAG
ATCACGGAAATGCCTAGCATCATCAAGGATCTCTGTCGGGTACTATATTTTGGCAAGAGTATTCCCCGCG
TAGCTGCTCTTGGGGTAGAATGTGTCAGTTCTTTTGCTGTGGATTTCTGGCTACAGACACACCTATTTCA
GGCTGGAATTTTGTGGTATCTCCTTGGTTTTCTGTTTAATTATGACTACACACTAGAAGAGAGTGGCATT
CAGAAAAGTGAAGAAACAAACCAGCAGGAGGTAGCAAACAGCCTTGCCAAACTGAGTGTCCATGCTCTGA
GTCGCCTTGGAGGGTATTTGGCTGAAGAACAAGCAACTCCAGAAAATCCAACCATAAGGAAAAGCTTAGC
TGGCATGCTGACACCCTATGTTGCTAGAAAACTTGCTGTGGCTAGTGTGACTGAGATTTTGAAGATGCTT
AACAGCAACACAGAAAGTCCATATTTGATATGGAACAATTCTACAAGAGCAGAATTACTTGAATTTCTTG
AATCCCAACAAGAAAACATGATTAAAAAAGGTGATTGTGACAAAACTTATGGATCAGAATTTGTCTACAG
TGATCATGCCAAAGAACTTATTGTAGGGGAGATTTTTGTTAGGGTGTATAATGAAGTTCCTACTTTCCAA
CTGGAGGTTCCAAAAGCATTTGCTGCAAGTCTCTTGGATTATATAGGCTCGCAGGCCCAATACTTGCACA
CATTCATGGCCATCACACACGCGGCAAAAGTGGAGTCAGAGCAACATGGAGATCGCTTACCGAGAGTAGA
AATGGCTTTGGAGGCTCTGAGAAATGTCATAAAATACAATCCAGGTTCTGAGAGTGAATGCATTGGGCAC
TTTAAGTTGATATTTTCTCTTCTCCGAGTTCATGGAGCTGGTCAAGTGCAGCAGTTGGCTTTAGAGGTTG
TGAATATAGTGACATCTAACCAAGACTGTGTCAACAATATTGCTGAATCAATGGTTTTGTCCAGTTTATT
GGCTCTTCTACATTCATTGCCATCAAGTCGTCAGCTTGTTCTGGAAACTCTTTATGCTTTGACATCGAGT
ACAAAAATAATCAAAGAAGCAATGGCAAAGGGTGCTTTGATCTATTTACTGGATATGTTCTGCAATTCAA
CACATCCACAGGTTCGAGCCCAAACAGCAGAACTTTTTGCCAAAATGACAGCAGATAAACTGATAGGTCC
AAAGGTTCGAATTACGTTAATGAAATTTCTACCAAGCGTTTTCATGGATGCTATGAGAGACAATCCTGAA
GCTGCTGTACATATTTTTGAAGGAACTCATGAAAATCCTGAGTTAATTTGGAATGATAATTCCAGAGATA
AAGTGTCCACAACAGTTAGGGAAATGATGCTAGAGCACTTTAAAAATCAGCAGGACAACCCTGAGGCAAA
CTGGAAGTTGCCTGAAGATTTTGCTGTGGTGTTTGGAGAAGCAGAGGGTGAACTTGCTGTTGGAGGAGTC
TTCTTGAGGATCTTTATTGCACAACCAGCCTGGGTTCTAAGAAAGCCTAGAGAATTTCTTATTGCCCTGT
TAGAAAAATTAACTGAGCTCCTAGAGAAGAACAATCCTCATGGAGAAACTCTGGAAACCTTGACAATGGC
AACAGTGTGTCTCTTCAGCGCACAACCTCAGCTGGCAGATCAGGTCCCGCCATTGGGCCATCTTCCCAAA
GTTATCCAGGCAATGAATCATAGGAACAATGCCATTCCTAAGAGTGCCATTCGGGTTATCCATGCCTTGT
CTGAAAATGAGCTGTGTGTTCGAGCCATGGCATCTTTAGAGACCATTGGCCCACTGATGAATGGAATGAA
AAAGCGAGCAGATACTGTTGGTCTAGCCTGTGAAGCAATTAATCGAATGTTTCAGAAGGAGCAGAGTGAA
TTAGTAGCACAAGCCCTGAAAGCAGATTTGGTTCCATACCTCTTAAAATTACTCGAAGGCATTGGCCTTG
AAAACCTGGACAGCCCAGCAGCCACTAAGGCTCAGATTGTTAAAGCTCTCAAGGCAATGACTCGAAGTTT
GCAGTATGGAGAACAGGTGAATGAAATCCTGTGCCGTTCTTCAGTCTGGAGTGCCTTCAAAGATCAGAAA
CATGATTTGTTCATTTCTGAGTCACAAACAGCAGGATACCTCACAGGACCTGGAGTTGCTGGCTACCTTA
CCGCAGGTACATCTACATCAGTCATGTCTAACCTGCCACCTCCTGTAGACCATGAGGCAGGCGACCTTGG
CTATCAGACTTGAGCGGCCGCGGATCCACCGGATCTAGATAACTGATCATAATCAGCCATACCACATTTG
TAGAGGTTTTACTTGCTTTAAAAAACCTCCCACACCTCCCCCTGAACCTGAAACATAAAATGAATGCAAT
TGTTGTTGTTAACTTGTTTATTGCAGCTTATAATGGTTACAAATAAAGCAATAGCATCACAAATTTCACA
AATAAAGCATTTTTTTCACTGCATTCTAGTTGTGGTTTGTCCAAACTCATCAATGTATCTTAACGCGTAA
ATTGTAAGCGTTAATATTTTGTTAAAATTCGCGTTAAATTTTTGTTAAATCAGCTCATTTTTTAACCAAT
AGGCCGAAATCGGCAAAATCCCTTATAAATCAAAAGAATAGACCGAGATAGGGT
[37 nt withheld, positions 8525-8561]
AAAGAACGTGGACTCCAACGTCAAAGG
[49 nt withheld, positions 8589-8637]
T
[91 nt withheld, positions 8639-8729]
G
[124 nt withheld, positions 8731-8854]
CAGGTGGCACTTTTCGGGGAAATGTGCGCGGAACCCCTATTTGTTTATTTTTCTAAATACATTCAAATAT
GTATCCGCTCATGAGACAATAACCCTGATAAATGCTTCAATAATATTGAAAAAGGAAGAGTCCTGAGGCG
GAAAGAACCAGCTGTGGAATGTGTGTCAGTTAGGGTGTGGAAAGTCCCCAGGCTCCCCAGCAGGCAGAAG
TATGCAAAGCATGCATCTCAATTAGTCAGCAACCAGGTGTGGAAAGTCCCCAGGCTCCCCAGCAGGCAGA
AGTATGCAAAGCATGCATCTCAATTAGTCAGCAACCATAGTCCCGCCCCTAACTCCGCCCATCCCGCCCC
TAACTCCGCCCAGTTCCGCCCATTCTCCGCCCCATGGCTGACTAATTTTTTTTATTTATGCAGAGGCCGA
GGCCGCCTCGGCCTCTGAGCTATTCCAGAAGTAGTGAGGAGGCTTTTTTGGAGGCCTAGGCTTTTGCAAA
GATCGATCAAGAGACAGGATGAGGATCGTTTCGCATGATTGAACAAGATGGATTGCACGCAGGTTCTCCG
GCCGCTTGGGTGGAGAGGCTATTCGGCTATGACTGGGCACAACAGACAATCGGCTGCTCTGATGCCGCCG
TGTTCCGGCTGTCAGCGCAGGGGCGCCCGGTTCTTTTTGTCAAGACCGACCTGTCCGGTGCCCTGAATGA
ACTGCAAGACGAGGCAGCGCGGCTATCGTGGCTGGCCACGACGGGCGTTCCTTGCGCAGCTGTGCTCGAC
GTTGTCACTGAAGCGGGAAGGGACTGGCTGCTATTGGGCGAAGTGCCGGGGCAGGATCTCCTGTCATCTC
ACCTTGCTCCTGCCGAGAAAGTATCCATCATGGCTGATGCAATGCGGCGGCTGCATACGCTTGATCCGGC
TACCTGCCCATTCGACCACCAAGCGAAACATCGCATCGAGCGAGCACGTACTCGGATGGAAGCCGGTCTT
GTCGATCAGGATGATCTGGACGAAGAGCATCAGGGGCTCGCGCCAGCCGAACTGTTCGCCAGGCTCAAGG
CGAGCATGCCCGACGGCGAGGATCTCGTCGTGACCCATGGCGATGCCTGCTTGCCGAATATCATGGTGGA
AAATGGCCGCTTTTCTGGATTCATCGACTGTGGCCGGCTGGGTGTGGCGGACCGCTATCAGGACATAGCG
TTGGCTACCCGTGATATTGCTGAAGAGCTTGGCGGCGAATGGGCTGACCGCTTCCTCGTGCTTTACGGTA
TCGCCGCTCCCGATTCGCAGCGCATCGCCTTCTATCGCCTTCTTGACGAGTTCTTCTGAGCGGGACTCTG
GGGTTCGAAATGACCGACCAAGCGACGCCCAACCTGCCATCACGAGATTTCGATTCCACCGCCGCCTTCT
ATGAAAGGTTGGGCTTCGGAATCGTTTTCCGGGACGCCGGCTGGATGATCCTCCAGCGCGGGGATCTCAT
GCTGGAGTTCTTCGCCCACCCTAGGGGGAGGCTAACTGAAACACGGAAGGAGACAATACCGGAAGGAACC
CGCGCTATGACGGCAATAAAAAGACAGAATAAAACGCACGGTGTTGGGTCGTTTGTTCATAAACGCGGGG
TTCGGTCCCAGGGCTGGCACTCTGTCGATACCCCACCGAGACCCCATTGGGGCCAATACGCCCGCGTTTC
TTCCTTTTCCCCACCCCACCCCCCAAGTTCGGGTGAAGGCCCAGGGCTCGCAGCCAACGTCGGGGCGGCA
GGCCCTGCCATAGCCTCAGGTTACTCATATATACTTTAGATTGATTTAAAACTTCATTTTTAATTTAAAA
GGATCTAGGTGAAGATCCTTTTTGATAATCTCATGACCAAAATCCCTTAACGTGAGTTTTCGTTCCACTG
AGCGTCAGACCCCGTAGAAAAGATCAAAGGATCTTCTTGAGATCCTTTTTTTCTGCGCGTAATCTGCTGC
TTGCAAACAAAAAAACCACCGCTACCAGCGGTGGTTTGTTTGCCGGATCAAGAGCTACCAACTCTTTTTC
CGAAGGTAACTGGCTTCAGCAGAGCGCAGATACCAAATACTGTTCTTCTAGTGTAGCCGTAGTTAGGCCA
CCACTTCAAGAACTCTGTAGCACCGCCTACATACCTCGCTCTGCTAATCCTGTTACCAGTGGCTGCTGCC
AGTGGCGATAAGTCGTGTCTTACCGGGTTGGACTCAAGACGATAGTTACCGGATAAGGCGCAGCGGTCGG
GCTGAACGGGGGGTTCGTGCACACAGCCCAGCTTGGAGCGAACGACCTACACCGAACTGAGATACCTACA
GCGTGAGCTATGAGAAAGCGCCACGCTTCCCGAAGGGAGAAAGGCGGACAGGTATCCGGTAAGCGGCAGG
GTCGGAACAGGAGAGCGCACGAGGGAGCTTCCAGGGGGAAACGCCTGGTATCTTTATAGTCCTGTCGGGT
TTCGCCACCTCTGACTTGAGCGTCGATTTTTGTGATGCTCGTCAGGGGGGCGGAGCCTATGGAAAAACGC
CAGCAACGCGGCCTTTTTACGGTTCCTGGCCTTTTGCTGGCCTTTTGCTCACATGTTCTTTCCTGCGTTA
TCCCCTGATTCTGTGGATAACCGTATTACCGCCATGCAT
